Addgene plasmid #147729: pnYC-NvH-CtNot1optim_1676-2193_U
Purpose: Bacterial Expression of CtNot1optim_1676-2193
Depositing lab: Elisa Izaurralde. Depositing organization: Max Planck Institute for Developmental Biology. Publication: Structure and assembly of the NOT module of the human CCR4-NOT complex. Boland A, Chen Y, Raisch T, Jonas S, Kuzuoglu-Ozturk D, Wohlbold L, Weichenrieder O, Izaurralde E. Nat Struct Mol Biol. 2013 Nov;20(11):1289-97. doi: 10.1038/nsmb.2681. Epub 2013 Oct 13. PubMed 24121232.
Backbone
  Vector backbone: Unknown
  Vector type: Bacterial Expression
Growth in bacteria
  Bacterial resistance: Chloramphenicol, 25 μg/mL
  Growth temperature: 37°C
  Growth strain: DH5alpha
  Copy number: Low Copy
Gene/Insert
  Gene/Insert name: CtNot1optim_1676-2193
  Species: Chaetomium thermophilum
  Cloning method: Unknown
Terms and licenses: Academic/Nonprofit Terms; Industry Terms: Not Available to Industry
Depositor comments: synthetic cDNA from Geneart, codon optimized for E.coli expression Plasmids from this collection were made available to the research community and donated after the lab closed. Please note that the sequence provided by the depositing laboratory may be theoretical/predicted or based on Sanger sequencing results. There may be discrepancies between sequencing results obtained by Addgene and the depositor sequence. If an Addgene verified sequence is not available, please contact before placing your order to request that our lab fully sequence the plasmid.
How to cite: pnYC-NvH-CtNot1optim_1676-2193_U was a gift from Elisa Izaurralde (Addgene plasmid # 147729 ; http://n2t.net/addgene:147729 ; RRID:Addgene_147729)
