[The description below was written by a language model from this plasmid's Addgene catalogue record and pLannotate feature annotations shown in this document.]
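Description:
pnYC-NvH-CtNot1optim_1676-2193_U is a bacterial expression plasmid of about 6 kb for producing a fragment of the Not1 protein from the thermophilic fungus Chaetomium thermophilum in E. coli. The catalogue lists the backbone as unknown, but the annotated features suggest a pACYC-type vector. It has a p15A origin of replication, a chloramphenicol acetyltransferase gene with its own cat promoter as the selectable marker, and several leftover fragments of a disrupted tetracycline resistance gene with its tet promoter. It is recorded as low copy. The p15A origin is compatible with ColE1-type plasmids, so the construct can be maintained alongside a second expression vector, which suits co-expression of protein complex subunits.

The expression cassette is a standard T7 system: a T7 promoter followed by a lac operator for IPTG-inducible control, the T7 gene 10 ribosome binding site, the coding region, and a T7 terminator. The insert encodes residues 1676–2193 of CtNot1, made as a synthetic cDNA codon-optimized for E. coli. The insert itself is not annotated in the feature table but presumably fills the unannotated stretch between the ribosome binding site and the terminator. A short match to a His/TEV-type composite tag lies at the start of the open reading frame. This suggests an N-terminal histidine purification tag, although the record does not describe the tag explicitly. The short hit to a T7 gene 10-derived tag just before the terminator is probably vector sequence rather than a functional fusion.

The associated publication concerns the structure and assembly of the NOT module of the CCR4-NOT complex, so the plasmid was probably used to make recombinant protein for structural and biochemical work. The deposited sequence may be theoretical rather than fully verified.
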