Features (pLannotate 1.2.2; 17 found; start..end, strand, type, name):
    739..834     -  CDS            resD (fragment): REDF_ECOLI - Also known as D. Protein inferred from homology: Swiss-Prot protein existence level 3. Acts as a repressor of transcription and as a site-specific resolvase that cleaves at the RfsF site. From Escherichia coli (strain K12).
    824..881     +  CDS            TcR (fragment): tetracycline efflux protein; tet; confers resistance to tetracycline
    878..971     -  CDS            TcR (fragment): tetracycline efflux protein; tet; confers resistance to tetracycline
   1475..2375    -  CDS            TcR (fragment): tetracycline efflux protein; tet; confers resistance to tetracycline
   2402..2420    +  promoter       T7 promoter: promoter for bacteriophage T7 RNA polymerase
   2421..2445    +  protein_bind   lac operator: The lac repressor binds to the lac operator to inhibit transcription in E. coli. This inhibition can be relieved by adding lactose or isopropyl-β-D-thiogalactopyranoside (IPTG). lac repressor encoded by lacI
   2460..2482    +  RBS            RBS: efficient ribosome binding site from bacteriophage T7 gene 10 (Olins and Rangwala, 1989)
   2501..2517    +  CDS            capTEV™ (fragment): composite tag for in vivo biotinylation, TEV protease cleavage, and 6xHis tagging
   4167..4216    +  CDS            SET1 (fragment): solubility-enhancement tag derived from T7 phage gene 10B
   4224..4271    +  terminator     T7 terminator: transcription terminator for bacteriophage T7 RNA polymerase
   4294..4398    -  CDS            TcR (fragment): tetracycline efflux protein; tet; confers resistance to tetracycline
   4446..4474    -  promoter       tet promoter: E. coli promoter for tetracycline efflux protein gene
   4586..5131    +  rep_origin     p15A ori: Plasmids containing the medium-copy-number p15A origin of replication can be propagated in E. coli cells that contain a second plasmid with the ColE1 origin.
   5219..5274    +  rep_origin     RSF ori (fragment): Plasmids containing the RSF 1030 origin of replication can be propagated in E. coli cells that contain additional plasmids with compatible origins.
   5393..5536    -  mobile_element IS1 (fragment): prokaryotic transposable element IS1
   5657..5759    +  promoter       cat promoter: promoter of the E. coli cat gene encoding chloramphenicol acetyltransferase
   5760..441     +  CDS            CmR (across the origin): chloramphenicol acetyltransferase; cat; confers resistance to chloramphenicol
>Addgene plasmid #147729 | pnYC-NvH-CtNot1optim_1676-2193_U | depositor full sequence | sequence record 290176 | Full Sequence
GGTATGGCAATGAAAGACGGTGAGCTGGTGATATGGGATAGTGTTCACCCTTGTTACACCGTTTTCCATG
AGCAAACTGAAACGTTTTCATCGCTCTGGAGTGAATACCACGACGATTTCCGGCAGTTTCTACACATATA
TTCGCAAGATGTGGCGTGTTACGGTGAAAACCTGGCCTATTTCCCTAAAGGGTTTATTGAGAATATGTTT
TTCGTCTCAGCCAATCCCTGGGTGAGTTTCACCAGTTTTGATTTAAACGTGGCCAATATGGACAACTTCT
TCGCCCCCGTTTTCACCATGGGCAAATATTATACGCAAGGCGACAAGGTGCTGATGCCGCTGGCGATTCA
GGTTCATCATGCCGTCTGTGATGGCTTCCATGTCGGCAGAATGCTTAATGAATTACAACAGTACTGCGAT
GAGTGGCAGGGCGGGGCGTAATTTTTTTAAGGCAGTTATTGGTGCCCTTAAACGCCTGGTGCTACGCCTG
AATAAGTGATAATAAGCGGATGAATGGCAGAAATTCGAAAGCAAATTCGACCCGGTCGTCGGTTCAGGGC
AGGGTCGTTAAATAGCCGCTTATGTCTATTGCTGGTTTACCGGTTTATTGACTACCGGAAGCAGTGTGAC
CGTGTGCTTCTCAAATGCCTGAGGCCAGTTTGCTCAGGCTCTCCCCGTGGAGGTAATAATTGACGATATG
ATCATTTATTCTGCCTCCCAGAGCCTGATAAAAACGGTTAGCGCTTCGTTAATACAGATGTAGGTGTTCC
ACAGGGTAGCCAGCAGCATCCTGCGATGCAGATCCGGAACATAATGGTGCAGGGCGCTTGTTTCGGCGTG
GGTATGGTGGCAGGCCCCGTGGCCGGGGGACTGTTGGGCGCTGCCGGCACCTGTCCTACGAGTTGCATGA
TAAAGAAGACAGTCATAAGTGCGGCGACGATAGTCATGCCCCGCGCCCACCGGAAGGAGCTACCGGACAG
CGGTGCGGACTGTTGTAACTCAGAATAAGAAATGAGGCCGCTCATGGCGTTGACTCTCAGTCATAGTATC
GTGGTATCACCGGTTGGTTCCACTCTCTGTTGCGGGCAACTTCAGCAGCACGTAGGGGACTTCCGCGTTT
CCAGACTTTACGAAACACGGAAACCGAAGACCATTCATGTTGTTGCTCAGGTCGCAGACGTTTTGCAGCA
GCAGTCGCTTCACGTTCGCTCGCGTATCGGTGATTCATTCTGCTAACCAGTAAGGCAACCCCGCCAGCCT
AGCCGGGTCCTCAACGACAGGAGCACGATCATGCGCACCCGTGGCCAGGACCCAACGCTGCCCGAGATGC
GCCGCGTGCGGCTGCTGGAGATGGCGGACGCGATGGATATGTTCTGCCAAGGGTTGGTTTGCGCATTCAC
AGTTCTCCGCAAGAATTGATTGGCTCCAATTCTTGGAGTGGTGAATCCGTTAGCGAGGTGCCGCCGGCTT
CCATTCAGGTCGAGGTGGCCCGGCTCCATGCACCGCGACGCAACGCGGGGAGGCAGACAAGGTATAGGGC
GGCGCCTACAATCCATGCCAACCCGTTCCATGTGCTCGCCGAGGCGGCATAAATCGCCGTGACGATCAGC
GGTCCAGTGATCGAAGTTAGGCTGGTAAGAGCCGCGAGCGATCCTTGAAGCTGTCCCTGATGGTCGTCAT
CTACCTGCCTGGACAGCATGGCCTGCAACGCGGGCATCCCGATGCCGCCGGAAGCGAGAAGAATCATAAT
GGGGAAGGCCATCCAGCCTCGCGTCGCGAACGCCAGCAAGACGTAGCCCAGCGCGTCGGCCGCCATGCCG
GCGATAATGGCCTGCTTCTCGCCGAAACGTTTGGTGGCGGGACCAGTGACGAAGGCTTGAGCGAGGGCGT
GCAAGATTCCGAATACCGCAAGCGACAGGCCGATCATCGTCGCGCTCCAGCGAAAGCGGTCCTCGCCGAA
AATGACCCAGAGCGCTGCCGGCACCTGTCCTACGAGTTGCATGATAAAGAAGACAGTCATAAGTGCGGCG
ACGATAGTCATGCCCCGCGCCCACCGGAAGGAGCTGACTGGGTTGAAGGCTCTCAAGGGCATCGGTCGAC
GCTCTCCCTTATGCGACTCCTGCATTAGGAAGCAGCCCAGTAGTAGGTTGAGGCCGTTGAGCACCGCCGC
CGCAAGGAATGGTGCATGCAAGGAGATGGCGCCCAACAGTCCCCCGGCCACGGGGCCTGCCACCATACCC
ACGCCGAAACAAGCGCTCATGAGCCCGAAGTGGCGAGCCCGATCTTCCCCATCGGTGATGTCGGCGATAT
AGGCGCCAGCAACCGCACCTGTGGCGCCGGTGATGCCGGCCACGATGCGTCCGGCGTAGAGGATCAGACT
AAGATCTCGATCCCGCGAAATTAATACGACTCACTATAGGGGAATTGTGAGCGGATAACAATTCCCCACT
AGTAATAATTTTGTTTAACTTTAAGAAGGAGATATACCATGGGCAGCAGCCATCATCATCATCATCACAG
CAGCGGTACCGGCAGCGGCGAAAACCTTTACTTCCAGGGCCATATGCTCGAGGCAGCACATCTGCTGGAA
CAAATGGAATATGTTTTTGACGAATGGATCCACCTGTGCAATAATCCGCATGCAACCGAACGTGCAGCAA
TGATTTTTGTTCATCAGCTGCATAGCGTTCAGCTGGTTACCAATCGTGATGAATTTCTGCTGTTCCTGCG
TCATGCACTGGATAAAAGCGTTGAACGTTTTGAACAGGGTATTCATAGCGGTGCAAGCATTGCAGAAAGT
TTTCAGGCAGTTGAAGCACTGGTTAAACTGATCATCATCTTTGTGAAAAGCCACCAGGATAGCGAAGATA
AAGATCCGAGCGCAGCAGTTGCATTTATGGATAGCATTCTGGCACTGGGTGTTCTGGTTGCAAATAGCCA
TCATGTTAAACGTGGCGAAAACTTTAATCAGCGTGTGTTTTATCGTTTTTTTGCGCTGCTGCTGCATGAA
GTTGGTCTGCTGGCAGGTCATTTTAGCAAAAGCCATTATGAGCAGATCATCCTGAATTTTGCAGCACGTC
TGTTTGATATGCGTCCGAACCTGCTGCCTGGTTTTGCATGTGCATGGGCAGGTCTGGTTAGCCATCGTGC
ATTTCTGCCGGTTATTCTGGGTCTGCCGGATGAAAAAGGTTGGGCACCGTTTACCAAACTGCTGGAACAG
TTTCTGGGTTGTGTTGGTGAACTGGTGAAAACCTTTACCGTTAGCAGTCTGGGTAAAGAAATGTATCATG
CAGCCCTGAAAATTCTGATTGTTCTGCAGCACGATTTTCCGATCTATCTGGATAAATTTCGTGTTCAGCT
GTGTCAGAGCCTGCCGCTGCATGCCACCCAGCTGGTGAATCTGATTCTGGCAGCAATTCCGCCTAATTGT
AATAGCCTGGCAGATCCGTTTCAAGCAGGTCTGAAAGTTGATAAAATCCCGGATATGAAAGAACGTCCGC
CTACCGCATTTGATAGCGCAGGTCTGCTGCGTGAAGCAGGACTGCTGGATATTCTGGAACGTATGCTGCA
GAATGGTCCGAGCGAAGATGGTGTTGCACAGATTAATCATGCCATTAACAAAAGTGATGGTGAGAGCACC
AGCTTTGGTTATGTTCCGCTGGGTGTTAATCGTCGTCTGATTGATGCAGTTGTTGCACGTTTTGCAGAAT
TTGCAATTAATCGTGCCAGCAGCCGTAGCGATAGCGCAATTTTTGTTGCCGGTGCAAATGATATCAAAAC
CCTGCAGATGCTGGTGACCGAAGTTAGTCCGGAAGCACGTTATTATCTGGTTAGTAGCATGGTTAATGAA
CTGCGTTATCCGAATGCCTATACCAACTATTTTAGCCAGGCCCTGCTGGACATTTTTGGTCATGATATGA
GCGATCCGGAAGAAAATCTGGTTCGTGAGCAGATTGTTCGTGTCCTGCTGGAACGCGTGCTGGGTTATTG
GCCTCAGCCGTGGGGTCTGATTATTACCATCCTGGAACTGCTGAAAAACGACAAATACCTGTTTTTTGAA
CTGCCGTTCATTAAAGCAACACCGGAAGTTGCCGAACGTTTTACCGCACTGGCACGTAGCGCAGCATAAG
GATCCTAATAGTCTAGAGCTAGCCCTAGGAGATCCGGCTGCTAACAAAGCCCGAAAGGAAGCTGAGTTGG
CTGCTGCCACCGCTGAGCAATAACTAGCATAACCCCTTGGGGCCTCTAAACGGGTCTTGAGGGGTTTTTT
GCTGAAAGGAGGAACTATATCCGGATATCCCGCAAGAGGCCCGGCAGTACCGGCATAACCAAGCCTATGC
CTACAGCATCCAGGGTGACGGTGCCGAGGATGACGATGAGCGCATTGTTAGATTTCATACACGGTGCCTG
ACTGCGTTAGCAATTTAACTGTGATAAACTACCGCATTAAAGCTTATCGATGATAAGCTGTCAAACATGA
GAATTACAACTTATATCGTATGGGGCTGACTTCAGGTGCTACATTTGAAGAGATAAATTGCACTGAAATC
AAGAAATATTTTATCTGATTAATAAGATGATCTTCTTGAGATCGTTTTGGTCTGCGCGTAATCTCTTGCT
CTGAAAACGAAAAAACCGCCTTGCAGGGCGGTTTTTCGAAGGTTCTCTGAGCTACCAACTCTTTGAACCG
AGGTAACTGGCTTGGAGGAGCGCAGTCACCAAAACTTGTCCTTTCAGTTTAGCCTTAACCGGCGCATGAC
TTCAAGACTAACTCCTCTAAATCAATTACCAGTGGCTGCTGCCAGTGGTGCTTTTGCATGTCTTTCCGGG
TTGGACTCAAGACGATAGTTACCGGATAAGGCGCAGCGGTCGGACTGAACGGGGGGTTCGTGCATACAGT
CCAGCTTGGAGCGAACTGCCTACCCGGAACTGAGTGTCAGGCGTGGAATGAGACAAACGCGGCCATAACA
GCGGAATGACACCGGTAAACCGAAAGGCAGGAACAGGAGAGCGCACGAGGGAGCCGCCAGGGGGAAACGC
CTGGTATCTTTATAGTCCTGTCGGGTTTCGCCACCACTGATTTGAGCGTCAGATTTCGTGATGCTTGTCA
GGGGGGCGGAGCCTATGGAAAAACGGCTTTGCCGCGGCCCTCTCACTTCCCTGTTAAGTATCTTCCTGGC
ATCTTCCAGGAAATCTCCGCCCCGTTCGTAAGCCATTTCCGCTCGCCGCAGTCGAACGACCGAGCGTAGC
GAGTCAGTGAGCGAGGAAGCGGAATATATCCTGTATCACATATTCTGCTGACGCACCGGTGCAGCCTTTT
TTCTCCTGCCACATGAAGCACTTCACTGACACCCTCATCAGTGCCAACATAGTAAGCCAGTATACACTCC
CCTAGCGCTGATGTCCGGCGGTGCTTTTGCCGTTACGCACCACCCCGTCAGTAGCTGAACAGGAGGGACA
GCTGATAGAAACAGAAGCCACTGGAGCACCTCAAAAACACCATCATACACTAAATCAGTAAGTTGGCAGC
ATCACCCGACGCACTTTGCGCCGAATAAATACCTGTGACGGAAGATCACTTCGCAGAATAAATAAATCCT
GGTGTCCCTGTTGATACCGGGAAGCCCTGGGCCAACTTTTGGCGAAAATGAGACGTTGATCGGCACGTAA
GAGGTTCCAACTTTCACCATAATGAAATAAGATCACTACCGGGCGTATTTTTTGAGTTATCGAGATTTTC
AGGAGCTAAGGAAGCTAAAATGGAGAAAAAAATCACTGGATATACCACCGTTGATATATCCCAATGGCAT
CGTAAAGAACATTTTGAGGCATTTCAGTCAGTTGCTCAATGTACCTATAACCAGACCGTTCAGCTGGATA
TTACGGCCTTTTTAAAGACCGTAAAGAAAAATAAGCACAAGTTTTATCCGGCCTTTATTCACATTCTTGC
CCGCCTGATGAATGCTCATCCGGAATTC
